>Addgene plasmid #234384 | VEEV_KP282671.1_NSP2_Pro_NHisTEV_CThromAvi | addgene full sequence | sequence record 470056 | Addgene NGS Result
GGATTGGCGAATGGG
[124 nt withheld, positions 16-139]
C
[91 nt withheld, positions 141-231]
A
[49 nt withheld, positions 233-281]
CCTTTGACGTTGGAGTCCACGTTCTTT
[37 nt withheld, positions 309-345]
ACCCTATCTCGGTCTATTCTTTTGATTTATAAGGGATTTTGCCGATTTCGGCCTATTGGTTAAAAAATGA
GCTGATTTAACAAAAATTTAACGCGAATTTTAACAAAATATTAACGCTTACAATTTAGGTGGCACTTTTC
GGGGAAATGTGCGCGGAACCCCTATTTGTTTATTTTTCTAAATACATTCAAATATGTATCCGCTCATGAA
TTAATTCTTAGAAAAACTCATCGAGCATCAAATGAAACTGCAATTTATTCATATCAGGATTATCAATACC
ATATTTTTGAAAAAGCCGTTTCTGTAATGAAGGAGAAAACTCACCGAGGCAGTTCCATAGGATGGCAAGA
TCCTGGTATCGGTCTGCGATTCCGACTCGTCCAACATCAATACAACCTATTAATTTCCCCTCGTCAAAAA
TAAGGTTATCAAGTGAGAAATCACCATGAGTGACGACTGAATCCGGTGAGAATGGCAAAAGTTTATGCAT
TTCTTTCCAGACTTGTTCAACAGGCCAGCCATTACGCTCGTCATCAAAATCACTCGCATCAACCAAACCG
TTATTCATTCGTGATTGCGCCTGAGCGAGACGAAATACGCGATCGCTGTTAAAAGGACAATTACAAACAG
GAATCGAATGCAACCGGCGCAGGAACACTGCCAGCGCATCAACAATATTTTCACCTGAATCAGGATATTC
TTCTAATACCTGGAATGCTGTTTTCCCGGGGATCGCAGTGGTGAGTAACCATGCATCATCAGGAGTACGG
ATAAAATGCTTGATGGTCGGAAGAGGCATAAATTCCGTCAGCCAGTTTAGTCTGACCATCTCATCTGTAA
CATCATTGGCAACGCTACCTTTGCCATGTTTCAGAAACAACTCTGGCGCATCGGGCTTCCCATACAATCG
ATAGATTGTCGCACCTGATTGCCCGACATTATCGCGAGCCCATTTATACCCATATAAATCAGCATCCATG
TTGGAATTTAATCGCGGCCTAGAGCAAGACGTTTCCCGTTGAATATGGCTCATAACACCCCTTGTATTAC
TGTTTATGTAAGCAGACAGTTTTATTGTTCATGACCAAAATCCCTTAACGTGAGTTTTCGTTCCACTGAG
CGTCAGACCCCGTAGAAAAGATCAAAGGATCTTCTTGAGATCCTTTTTTTCTGCGCGTAATCTGCTGCTT
GCAAACAAAAAAACCACCGCTACCAGCGGTGGTTTGTTTGCCGGATCAAGAGCTACCAACTCTTTTTCCG
AAGGTAACTGGCTTCAGCAGAGCGCAGATACCAAATACTGTCCTTCTAGTGTAGCCGTAGTTAGGCCACC
ACTTCAAGAACTCTGTAGCACCGCCTACATACCTCGCTCTGCTAATCCTGTTACCAGTGGCTGCTGCCAG
TGGCGATAAGTCGTGTCTTACCGGGTTGGACTCAAGACGATAGTTACCGGATAAGGCGCAGCGGTCGGGC
TGAACGGGGGGTTCGTGCACACAGCCCAGCTTGGAGCGAACGACCTACACCGAACTGAGATACCTACAGC
GTGAGCTATGAGAAAGCGCCACGCTTCCCGAAGGGAGAAAGGCGGACAGGTATCCGGTAAGCGGCAGGGT
CGGAACAGGAGAGCGCACGAGGGAGCTTCCAGGGGGAAACGCCTGGTATCTTTATAGTCCTGTCGGGTTT
CGCCACCTCTGACTTGAGCGTCGATTTTTGTGATGCTCGTCAGGGGGGCGGAGCCTATGGAAAAACGCCA
GCAACGCGGCCTTTTTACGGTTCCTGGCCTTTTGCTGGCCTTTTGCTCACATGTTCTTTCCTGCGTTATC
CCCTGATTCTGTGGATAACCGTATTACCGCCTTTGAGTGAGCTGATACCGCTCGCCGCAGCCGAACGACC
GAGCGCAGCGAGTCAGTGAGCGAGGAAGCGGAAGAGCGCCTGATGCGGTATTTTCTCCTTACGCATCTGT
GCGGTATTTCACACCGCAATGGTGCACTCTCAGTACAATCTGCTCTGATGCCGCATAGTTAAGCCAGTAT
ACACTCCGCTATCGCTACGTGACTGGGTCATGGCTGCGCCCCGACACCCGCCAACACCCGCTGACGCGCC
CTGACGGGCTTGTCTGCTCCCGGCATCCGCTTACAGACAAGCTGTGACCGTCTCCGGGAGCTGCATGTGT
CAGAGGTTTTCACCGTCATCACCGAAACGCGCGAGGCAGCTGCGGTAAAGCTCATCAGCGTGGTCGTGAA
GCGATTCACAGATGTCTGCCTGTTCATCCGCGTCCAGCTCGTTGAGTTTCTCCAGAAGCGTTAATGTCTG
GCTTCTGATAAAGCGGGCCATGTTAAGGGCGGTTTTTTCCTGTTTGGTCACTGATGCCTCCGTGTAAGGG
GGATTTCTGTTCATGGGGGTAATGATACCGATGAAACGAGAGAGGATGCTCACGATACGGGTTACTGATG
ATGAACATGCCCGGTTACTGGAACGTTGTGAGGGTAAACAACTGGCGGTATGGATGCGGCGGGACCAGAG
AAAAATCACTCAGGGTCAATGCCAGCGCTTCGTTAATACAGATGTAGGTGTTCCACAGGGTAGCCAGCAG
CATCCTGCGATGCAGATCCGGAACATAATGGTGCAGGGCGCTGACTTCCGCGTTTCCAGACTTTACGAAA
CACGGAAACCGAAGACCATTCATGTTGTTGCTCAGGTCGCAGACGTTTTGCAGCAGCAGTCGCTTCACGT
TCGCTCGCGTATCGGTGATTCATTCTGCTAACCAGTAAGGCAACCCCGCCAGCCTAGCCGGGTCCTCAAC
GACAGGAGCACGATCATGCGCACCCGTGGGGCCGCCATGCCGGCGATAATGGCCTGCTTCTCGCCGAAAC
GTTTGGTGGCGGGACCAGTGACGAAGGCTTGAGCGAGGGCGTGCAAGATTCCGAATACCGCAAGCGACAG
GCCGATCATCGTCGCGCTCCAGCGAAAGCGGTCCTCGCCGAAAATGACCCAGAGCGCTGCCGGCACCTGT
CCTACGAGTTGCATGATAAAGAAGACAGTCATAAGTGCGGCGACGATAGTCATGCCCCGCGCCCACCGGA
AGGAGCTGACTGGGTTGAAGGCTCTCAAGGGCATCGGTCGAGATCCCGGTGCCTAATGAGTGAGCTAACT
TACATTAATTGCGTTGCGCTCACTGCCCGCTTTCCAGTCGGGAAACCTGTCGTGCCAGCTGCATTAATGA
ATCGGCCAACGCGCGGGGAGAGGCGGTTTGCGTATTGGGCGCCAGGGTGGTTTTTCTTTTCACCAGTGAG
ACGGGCAACAGCTGATTGCCCTTCACCGCCTGGCCCTGAGAGAGTTGCAGCAAGCGGTCCACGCTGGTTT
GCCCCAGCAGGCGAAAATCCTGTTTGATGGTGGTTAACGGCGGGATATAACATGAGCTGTCTTCGGTATC
GTCGTATCCCACTACCGAGATATCCGCACCAACGCGCAGCCCGGACTCGGTAATGGCGCGCATTGCGCCC
AGCGCCATCTGATCGTTGGCAACCAGCATCGCAGTGGGAACGATGCCCTCATTCAGCATTTGCATGGTTT
GTTGAAAACCGGACATGGCACTCCAGTCGCCTTCCCGTTCCGCTATCGGCTGAATTTGATTGCGAGTGAG
ATATTTATGCCAGCCAGCCAGACGCAGACGCGCCGAGACAGAACTTAATGGGCCCGCTAACAGCGCGATT
TGCTGGTGACCCAATGCGACCAGATGCTCCACGCCCAGTCGCGTACCGTCTTCATGGGAGAAAATAATAC
TGTTGATGGGTGTCTGGTCAGAGACATCAAGAAATAACGCCGGAACATTAGTGCAGGCAGCTTCCACAGC
AATGGCATCCTGGTCATCCAGCGGATAGTTAATGATCAGCCCACTGACGCGTTGCGCGAGAAGATTGTGC
ACCGCCGCTTTACAGGCTTCGACGCCGCTTCGTTCTACCATCGACACCACCACGCTGGCACCCAGTTGAT
CGGCGCGAGATTTAATCGCCGCGACAATTTGCGACGGCGCGTGCAGGGCCAGACTGGAGGTGGCAACGCC
AATCAGCAACGACTGTTTGCCCGCCAGTTGTTGTGCCACGCGGTTGGGAATGTAATTCAGCTCCGCCATC
GCCGCTTCCACTTTTTCCCGCGTTTTCGCAGAAACGTGGCTGGCCTGGTTCACCACGCGGGAAACGGTCT
GATAAGAGACACCGGCATACTCTGCGACATCGTATAACGTTACTGGTTTCACATTCACCACCCTGAATTG
ACTCTCTTCCGGGCGCTATCATGCCATACCGCGAAAGGTTTTGCGCCATTCGATGGTGTCCGGGATCTCG
ACGCTCTCCCTTATGCGACTCCTGCATTAGGAAGCAGCCCAGTAGTAGGTTGAGGCCGTTGAGCACCGCC
GCCGCAAGGAATGGTGCATGCAAGGAGATGGCGCCCAACAGTCCCCCGGCCACGGGGCCTGCCACCATAC
CCACGCCGAAACAAGCGCTCATGAGCCCGAAGTGGCGAGCCCGATCTTCCCCATCGGTGATGTCGGCGAT
ATAGGCGCCAGCAACCGCACCTGTGGCGCCGGTGATGCCGGCCACGATGCGTCCGGCGTAGAGGATCGAG
ATCTCGATCCCGCGAAATTAATACGACTCACTATAGGGGAATTGTGAGCGGATAACAATTCCCCTCTAGA
AATAATTTTGTTTAACTTTAAGAAGGAGATATACCATGCATCATCATCATCATCACAGCAGCGGCAGAGA
AAACTTGTATTTCCAGGGCATGCGCCACATACTCGAGCGCCCTGACCCGACTGACGTTTTCCAGAACAAG
GCTAACGTTTGCTGGGCGAAGGCATTGGTCCCGGTACTTAAAACAGCCGGAATAGACATGACGACGGAGC
AATGGAATACCGTAGACTATTTTGAGACAGATAAGGCGCATAGTGCAGAGATAGTTCTCAACCAACTCTG
TGTTAGATTCTTTGGCCTAGATTTGGACAGCGGGCTATTCAGTGCACCAACAGTGCCGTTAAGTATTCGC
AATAACCACTGGGATAATTCGCCATCGCCTAACATGTATGGACTCAATAAGGAGGTTGTTCGACAACTGT
CCCGTAGGTATCCCCAACTGCCGCGTGCAGTAGCAACAGGGCGAGTATACGATATGAATACTGGTACCTT
GCGAAACTATGATCCGCGCATTAATCTGGTGCCGGTAAATCGTCGGCTGCCACATGCTCTCGTTTTACAT
CACAATGAGCATCCGCAGAGCGATTTCTCGTCATTCGTCTCCAAGTTGAAGGGCCGCACGGTCTTAGTGG
TTGGCGAGAAGCTCAGCGTTCCTGGAAAGAAGGTGGATTGGTTGTCGGACCAGCCAGAAGCCACCTTCAG
GGCCAGATTAGATCTCGGAATTCCAGGTGACGTGCCTAAGTACGATATTGTGTTCATCAATGTAAGGACG
CCCTACAAATACCACCATTATCAGCAGTGCGAAGACCATGCAATAAAGCTATCGATGCTTACGAAGAAAG
CCTGTCTACATCTGAATCCGGGAGGCACTTGCGTGAGTATAGGGTACGGTTATGCAGACCGGGCTTCAGA
ATCGATAATTGGCGCAATTGCTCGTCAGTTTAAGTTTTCTCGGGTATGTAAACCCAAAAGTTCCCACGAG
GAGACTGAAGTCCTTTTTGTCTTTATAGGTTACGATCGTAAAGCCCGGACACACAACCCTTATAAACTTT
CTTCAACGCTGACCAATATCTATACAGGCTCTAGGCTCCATGAAGCAGGATGTCTAGTGCCCAGGGGTTC
TTCGTCCGGCCTCAACGATATATTTGAGGCTCAAAAAATCGAATGGCACGAGTAATAAGCAGAGAACCTC
TACTTCCAATCTGATGACGAAGCTTGCGGCCGCACTCGAGCACCACCACCACCACCACTGAGATCCGGCT
GCTAACAAAGCCCGAAAGGAAGCTGAGTTGGCTGCTGCCACCGCTGAGCAATAACTAGCATAACCCCTTG
GGGCCTCTAAACGGGTCTTGAGGGGTTTTTTGCTGAAAGGAGGAACTATATCC
Features (pLannotate 1.2.2; 20 found; start..end, strand, type, name):
     16..444     +  rep_origin     f1 ori (sequence partly withheld): f1 bacteriophage origin of replication; arrow indicates direction of (+) strand synthesis
    497..554     +  promoter       AmpR promoter (fragment): bla
    563..1378    -  CDS            KanR: aminoglycoside phosphotransferase; aph(3')-Ia; confers resistance to kanamycin in bacteria or G418 (Geneticin®) in eukaryotes
   1500..2088    +  rep_origin     ori: high-copy-number ColE1/pMB1/pBR322/pUC origin of replication
   2274..2413    -  misc_feature   bom: basis of mobility region from pBR322
   2515..2706    -  CDS            rop: Rop protein, which maintains plasmids at low copy number; rop
   2723..3103    +  CDS            YPB1_ECOLX: Protein predicted: Swiss-Prot protein existence level 4. From Escherichia coli.
   3175..3466    -  CDS            TcR (fragment): tetracycline efflux protein; tet; confers resistance to tetracycline
   3481..3502    -  protein_bind   CAP binding site: CAP binding activates transcription in the presence of cAMP. E. coli catabolite activator protein
   3515..4597    -  CDS            lacI: lac repressor; lacI; The lac repressor binds to the lac operator to inhibit transcription in E. coli. This inhibition can be relieved by adding lactose or isopropyl-β-D-thiogalactopyranoside (IPTG).
   4598..4675    -  promoter       lacI promoter: lacI
   4683..4962    -  CDS            TcR (fragment): tetracycline efflux protein; tet; confers resistance to tetracycline
   4984..5002    +  promoter       T7 promoter: promoter for bacteriophage T7 RNA polymerase
   5003..5027    +  protein_bind   lac operator: The lac repressor binds to the lac operator to inhibit transcription in E. coli. This inhibition can be relieved by adding lactose or isopropyl-β-D-thiogalactopyranoside (IPTG). lac repressor encoded by lacI
   5042..5064    +  RBS            RBS: efficient ribosome binding site from bacteriophage T7 gene 10 (Olins and Rangwala, 1989)
   5072..5090    +  CDS            capTEV™ (fragment): composite tag for in vivo biotinylation, TEV protease cleavage, and 6xHis tagging
   5125..6138    +  CDS            POLN_EEVVP (fragment): Experimental evidence at protein level: Swiss-Prot protein existence level 1. [RNA-directed RNA polymerase nsP4]: RNA dependent RNA polymerase (By similarity). Replicates genomic and antigenomic RNA by recognizing replications specific signals. The early replication complex formed by the polyprotein P123 and nsP4 synthesizes minus- strand RNAs (By similarity). The late replication complex composed of fully processed nsP1-nsP4 is responsible for the production of genomic and subgenomic plus-strand RNAs (By similarity). From Venezuelan equine encephalitis virus (strain P676) (VEEV).
   6266..6283    +  CDS            9xHis (fragment): 9xHis affinity tag
   6293..6342    +  CDS            SET1 (fragment): solubility-enhancement tag derived from T7 phage gene 10B
   6350..6397    +  terminator     T7 terminator: transcription terminator for bacteriophage T7 RNA polymerase
