[The description below was written by a language model from this plasmid's Addgene catalogue record and pLannotate feature annotations shown in this document.]
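Description:
VEEV_KP282671.1_NSP2_Pro_NHisTEV_CThromAvi is a 6.4 kb bacterial expression plasmid built on the pET28-MHL backbone for producing a fragment of the Venezuelan equine encephalitis virus non-structural protein nsP2 in E. coli, with structure determination as the stated goal. The name suggests the insert covers the nsP2 protease region, and the record cautions that it may not contain the entire coding sequence. The feature table supports this: an approximately 1 kb open reading frame matches part of the VEEV non-structural polyprotein. The automated annotation's text about nsP4 polymerase function describes the polyprotein database entry as a whole, not this segment.

Expression follows the standard pET arrangement. A T7 promoter with an adjacent lac operator and a T7 gene 10 ribosome binding site drives the insert, a T7 terminator lies downstream, and a plasmid-borne lacI gene supplies repressor, so transcription is IPTG-inducible in hosts that provide T7 RNA polymerase. According to the catalogue, the protein carries an N-terminal hexahistidine tag followed by a TEV protease site, allowing affinity purification and subsequent tag removal. At the C terminus it carries a thrombin cleavage site followed by an Avi-type biotin acceptor peptide, which permits site-specific biotinylation for immobilisation or binding assays. The short "capTEV", "9xHis" and "SET1" fragment hits flanking the insert appear to be partial matches to these tags or to residual vector sequence downstream of the insert, not additional functional modules.

The plasmid is selected with kanamycin through the aph(3')-Ia gene. It replicates from a ColE1/pBR322-type origin accompanied by rop and bom, consistent with its low-copy designation. An f1 origin and tetracycline-resistance gene fragments are also present as backbone remnants.
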