Addgene plasmid #234384: VEEV_KP282671.1_NSP2_Pro_NHisTEV_CThromAvi
Purpose: Bacterial expression for structure determination. May not contain entire coding region of gene.
Depositing lab: Cheryl Arrowsmith. Depositing organization: University of Toronto.
Backbone
  Vector backbone: pET28-MHL
  Backbone manufacturer: Cheryl Arrowsmith, Addgene plasmid #26096
  Vector type: Bacterial Expression
  Selectable markers: Low Copy
Growth in bacteria
  Bacterial resistance: Kanamycin, 50 μg/mL
  Growth temperature: 37°C
  Growth strain: DH5alpha
  Copy number: Low Copy
Gene/Insert
  Gene/Insert name: Nsp2_VEEV
  Species: Venezuelan equine encephalitis virus
  Promoter: T7
  Tag / fusion protein: LVPRGSSSGLNDIFEAQKIEWHE (C terminal on insert); MHHHHHHSSGRENLYFQG (N terminal on insert)
  Cloning method: Unknown
  Sequencing primers: 5′ T7; 3′ T7-term
Terms and licenses: Academic/Nonprofit Terms; Industry Terms: Not Available to Industry
How to cite: VEEV_KP282671.1_NSP2_Pro_NHisTEV_CThromAvi was a gift from Cheryl Arrowsmith (Addgene plasmid # 234384 ; http://n2t.net/addgene:234384 ; RRID:Addgene_234384)
